Addgene plasmid #112613: pOP5TT
Purpose: (Empty Backbone) Used for expression of protein in E. coli as TEV cleavable N-terminual 8His and thioredoxin tag fusions and with C-terminal Avi-tag
Depositing lab: Marko Hyvönen. Depositing organization: University of Cambridge.
Backbone
  Vector backbone: pBAT4
  Vector type: Bacterial Expression
  Tag / fusion protein: 8His-thioredoxin (N terminal on backbone); Avi (C terminal on backbone)
Growth in bacteria
  Bacterial resistance: Ampicillin, 100 μg/mL
  Growth temperature: 37°C
  Growth strain: DH5alpha
  Copy number: High Copy
Gene/Insert
  Gene/Insert name: None
  Tag / fusion protein: 8His-thioredoxin (N terminal on backbone); Avi (C terminal on backbone)
Terms and licenses: Academic/Nonprofit Terms; Industry Terms: Not Available to Industry
How to cite: pOP5TT was a gift from Marko Hyvönen (Addgene plasmid # 112613 ; http://n2t.net/addgene:112613 ; RRID:Addgene_112613)
