[The description below was written by a language model from this plasmid's Addgene catalogue record and pLannotate feature annotations shown in this document.]
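Description:
pOP5TT is an empty bacterial expression backbone derived from pBAT4, designed for producing recombinant proteins in E. coli as cleavable fusion proteins. It is maintained as a high-copy plasmid through a ColE1/pUC-type origin and selected with ampicillin via the β-lactamase gene under its own promoter. Only fragments of rop and the pBR322 bom region are annotated, along with split remnants of an f1/M13 phage origin and a short lacZα fragment, which appear to be backbone relics rather than functional parts.

The expression cassette is driven by a T7 promoter immediately followed by a lac operator, with the strong T7 gene 10 ribosome binding site upstream of the open reading frame. A full lacI gene under the lacIq promoter is carried on the plasmid, so the repressor keeps transcription off until IPTG is added; expression also needs a host that supplies T7 RNA polymerase. The reading frame begins with a polyhistidine tag (listed as 8His in the catalogue, detected as a 7xHis match by annotation), then E. coli thioredoxin (trxA), which commonly serves as a solubility-enhancing partner, and then a TEV protease recognition site so that both N-terminal elements can be removed after affinity purification. The gene of interest is inserted downstream of the TEV site, and a T7 terminator closes the unit. The catalogue states that a C-terminal Avi-tag, the substrate for BirA-mediated site-specific biotinylation, follows the cloning site, but neither feature table annotates it explicitly. A reverse-oriented SP6 promoter and a short SET1-like match also lie in this region. The repository-sequenced and depositor sequences differ by a few nucleotides in length and in their start point but show the same feature layout.
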