Features (pLannotate 1.2.2; 24 found; start..end, strand, type, name):
      1..19      +  promoter       T7 promoter: promoter for bacteriophage T7 RNA polymerase
     19..43      +  protein_bind   lac operator: The lac repressor binds to the lac operator to inhibit transcription in E. coli. This inhibition can be relieved by adding lactose or isopropyl-β-D-thiogalactopyranoside (IPTG). lac repressor encoded by lacI
     56..78      +  RBS            RBS: efficient ribosome binding site from bacteriophage T7 gene 10 (Olins and Rangwala, 1989)
     98..118     +  CDS            7xHis: 6xHis affinity tag
    128..454     +  CDS            trxA: THIO_ECO57 - Experimental evidence at protein level: Swiss-Prot protein existence level 1. Participates in various redox reactions through the reversible oxidation of its active center dithiol to a disulfide and catalyzes dithiol-disulfide exchange reactions. From Escherichia coli O157:H7.
    482..500     +  CDS            TEV site (fragment): tobacco etch virus (TEV) protease recognition and cleavage site
    597..615     -  promoter       SP6 promoter: promoter for bacteriophage SP6 RNA polymerase
    630..679     +  CDS            SET1 (fragment): solubility-enhancement tag derived from T7 phage gene 10B
    687..734     +  terminator     T7 terminator: transcription terminator for bacteriophage T7 RNA polymerase
    763..829     +  CDS            lacZα (fragment): LacZα fragment of β-galactosidase; lacZ fragment
    833..1054    -  rep_origin     M13 ori (fragment) (sequence partly withheld): M13 bacteriophage origin of replication; arrow indicates direction of (+) strand synthesis
   1055..1075    -  misc_feature   MCS (fragment): pUC18/19 multiple cloning site
   1074..1092    -  promoter       lac UV5 promoter (fragment): E. coli lac promoter with an "up" mutation
   1107..1128    -  protein_bind   CAP binding site: CAP binding activates transcription in the presence of cAMP. E. coli catabolite activator protein
   1141..2223    -  CDS            lacI: lac repressor; lacI; The lac repressor binds to the lac operator to inhibit transcription in E. coli. This inhibition can be relieved by adding lactose or isopropyl-β-D-thiogalactopyranoside (IPTG).
   2224..2301    -  promoter       lacIq promoter: lacI (mutant); In the lacIq allele, a single base change in the promoter boosts expression of the lacI gene about 10-fold.
   2301..2319    -  misc_feature   MCS (fragment): pUC18/19 multiple cloning site
   2320..2553    -  rep_origin     f1 ori (fragment) (sequence partly withheld): f1 bacteriophage origin of replication; arrow indicates direction of (+) strand synthesis
   2556..2655    -  misc_feature   bom (fragment): basis of mobility region from pBR322
   2757..2792    -  CDS            rop (fragment): Rop protein, which maintains plasmids at low copy number; rop
   2887..2991    +  promoter       AmpR promoter: bla
   2992..3852    +  CDS            AmpR: β-lactamase; bla; confers resistance to ampicillin, carbenicillin, and related antibiotics
   4023..4611    +  rep_origin     ori: high-copy-number ColE1/pMB1/pBR322/pUC origin of replication
   4794..4850    +  CDS            lacI (fragment): lac repressor; lacI; The lac repressor binds to the lac operator to inhibit transcription in E. coli. This inhibition can be relieved by adding lactose or isopropyl-β-D-thiogalactopyranoside (IPTG).
>Addgene plasmid #112613 | pOP5TT | depositor full sequence | sequence record 212076 | Full Sequence
TAATACGACTCACTATAGGGAATTGTGAGCGGATAACAATTCCTCTAGAAATAATTTTGTTTAACTTTAA
GAAGGAGATATATCCATGAATGGATCTCATCACCATCACCATCACCATCACACTAGTATGAGCGATAAAA
TTATTCACCTGACTGACGACAGTTTTGACACGGATGTACTCAAAGCGGACGGGGCGATCCTCGTCGATTT
CTGGGCAGAGTGGTGCGGTCCGTGCAAAATGATCGCCCCGATTCTGGATGAAATCGCTGACGAATATCAG
GGCAAACTGACCGTTGCAAAACTGAACATCGATCAAAACCCTGGCACTGCGCCGAAATATGGCATCCGTG
GTATCCCGACTCTGCTGCTGTTCAAAAACGGTGAAGTGGCGGCAACCAAAGTGGGTGCACTGTCTAAAGG
TCAGTTGAAAGAGTTCCTCGACGCTAACCTGGCGACCGGTAGTGGCACCAGTGGGTCGACAGAAAACCTG
TACTTCCAGGGATCCATGGAATTCGCGGCCGCCCTAGGCTCGAGCGGACTGAATGACATTTTCGAAGCAC
AGAAGATCGAATGGCATGAAGCCTAAGCTTGAGTATTCTATAGTGTCACCTAAATCCCAGCTTGATCCGG
CTGCTAACAAAGCCCGAAAGGAAGCTGAGTTGGCTGCTGCCACCGCTGAGCAATAACTAGCATAACCCCT
TGGGGCCTCTAAACGGGTCTTGAGGGGTTTTTTGCTGAAAGGAGGAACTATATCCGGATAACCTGGCGTA
ATAGCGAAGAGGCCCGCACCGATCGCCCTTCCCAACAGTTGCGCAGCCTGAATGGCGAATGGAAATTGTA
AGCGTTAATATTTTGTTAAAATTCGCGTTAAATTTTTGTTAAATCAGCTCATTTTTTAACCAATAGGCCG
AAATCGGCAAAATCCCTTATAAATCAAAAGAATAGACCGAGATAGGGT
[37 nt withheld, positions 959-995]
AAAGAACGTGGACTCCAACGTCAAAGG
[32 nt withheld, positions 1023-1054]
AGCTTGCATGCCTGCAGGTCGGAAGCATAAAGTGTAAAGCCTGGGGTGCCTAATGAGTGAGCTAACTTAC
ATTAATTGCGTTGCGCTCACTGCCCGCTTTCCAGTCGGGAAACCTGTCGTGCCAGCTGCATTAATGAATC
GGCCAACGCGCGGGGAGAGGCGGTTTGCGTATTGGGCGCCAGGGTGGTTTTTCTTTTCACCAGTGAGACG
GGCAACAGCTGATTGCCCTTCACCGCCTGGCCCTGAGAGAGTTGCAGCAAGCGGTCCACGCTGGTTTGCC
CCAGCAGGCGAAAATCCTGTTTGATGGTGGTTGACGGCGGGATATAACATGAGCTGTCTTCGGTATCGTC
GTATCCCACTACCGAGATATCCGCACCAACGCGCAGCCCGGACTCGGTAATGGCGCGCATTGCGCCCAGC
GCCATCTGATCGTTGGCAACCAGCATCGCAGTGGGAACGATGCCCTCATTCAGCATTTGCATGGTTTGTT
GAAAACCGGACATGGCACTCCAGTCGCCTTCCCGTTCCGCTATCGGCTGAATTTGATTGCGAGTGAGATA
TTTATGCCAGCCAGCCAGACGCAGACGCGCCGAGACAGAACTTAATGGGCCCGCTAACAGCGCGATTTGC
TGGTGACCCAATGCGACCAGATGCTCCACGCCCAGTCGCGTACCGTCTTCATGGGAGAAAATAATACTGT
TGATGGGTGTCTGGTCAGAGACATCAAGAAATAACGCCGGAACATTAGTGCAGGCAGCTTCCACAGCAAT
GGCATCCTGGTCATCCAGCGGATAGTTAATGATCAGCCCACTGACGCGTTGCGCGAGAAGATTGTGCACC
GCCGCTTTACAGGCTTCGACGCCGCTTCGTTCTACCATCGACACCACCACGCTGGCACCCAGTTGATCGG
CGCGAGATTTAATCGCCGCGACAATTTGCGACGGCGCGTGCAGGGCCAGACTGGAGGTGGCAACGCCAAT
CAGCAACGACTGTTTGCCCGCCAGTTGTTGTGCCACGCGGTTGGGAATGTAATTCAGCTCCGCCATCGCC
GCTTCCACTTTTTCCCGCGTTTTCGCAGAAACGTGGCTGGCCTGGTTCACCACGCGGGAAACGGTCTGAT
AAGAGACACCGGCATACTCTGCGACATCGTATAACGTTACTGGTTTCACATTCACCACCCTGAATTGACT
CTCTTCCGGGCGCTATCATGCCATACCGCGAAAGGTTTTGCACCATTCGATGGTGTCGGGTACCGAGCTC
GAATT
[32 nt withheld, positions 2320-2351]
CGGTCGAGGTGCCGTAAAGCT
[56 nt withheld, positions 2373-2428]
G
[124 nt withheld, positions 2430-2553]
CGCCTGATGCGGTATTTTCTCCTTACGCATCTGTGCGGTATTTCACACCGCATATGGTGCACTCTCAGTA
CAATCTGCTCTGATGCCGCATAGTTAAGCCAGCCCCGACACCCGCCAACACCCGCTGACGCGCCCTGACG
GGCTTGTCTGCTCCCGGCATCCGCTTACAGACAAGCTGTGACCGTCTCCGGGAGCTGCATGTGTCAGAGG
TTTTCACCGTCATCACCGAAACGCGCGAGACGAAAGGGCCTCGTGATACGCCTATTTTTATAGGTTAATG
TCATGATAATAATGGTTTCTTAGACGTCAGGTGGCACTTTTCGGGGAAATGTGCGCGGAACCCCTATTTG
TTTATTTTTCTAAATACATTCAAATATGTATCCGCTCATGAGACAATAACCCTGATAAATGCTTCAATAA
TATTGAAAAAGGAAGAGTATGAGTATTCAACATTTCCGTGTCGCCCTTATTCCCTTTTTTGCGGCATTTT
GCCTTCCTGTTTTTGCTCACCCAGAAACGCTGGTGAAAGTAAAAGATGCTGAAGATCAGTTGGGTGCACG
AGTGGGTTACATCGAACTGGATCTCAACAGCGGTAAGATCCTTGAGAGTTTTCGCCCCGAAGAACGTTTT
CCAATGATGAGCACTTTTAAAGTTCTGCTATGTCATACACTATTATCCCGTATTGACGCCGGGCAAGAGC
AACTCGGTCGCCGGGCGCGGTATTCTCAGAATGACTTGGTTGAGTACTCACCAGTCACAGAAAAGCATCT
TACGGATGGCATGACAGTAAGAGAATTATGCAGTGCTGCCATAACCATGAGTGATAACACTGCGGCCAAC
TTACTTCTGACAACGATCGGAGGACCGAAGGAGCTAACCGCTTTTTTGCACAACATGGGGGATCATGTAA
CTCGCCTTGATCGTTGGGAACCGGAGCTGAATGAAGCCATACCAAACGACGAGCGTGACACCACGATGCC
TGTAGCAATGGCAACAACGTTGCGCAAACTATTAACTGGCGAACTACTTACTCTAGCTTCCCGGCAACAA
TTAATAGACTGGATGGAGGCGGATAAAGTTGCAGGACCACTTCTGCGCTCGGCCCTTCCGGCTGGCTGGT
TTATTGCTGATAAATCTGGAGCCGGTGAGCGTGGGTCTCGCGGTATCATTGCAGCACTGGGGCCAGATGG
TAAGCCCTCCCGTATCGTAGTTATCTACACGACGGGGAGTCAGGCAACTATGGATGAACGAAATAGACAG
ATCGCTGAGATAGGTGCCTCACTGATTAAGCATTGGTAACTGTCAGACCAAGTTTACTCATATATACTTT
AGATTGATTTAAAACTTCATTTTTAATTTAAAAGGATCTAGGTGAAGATCCTTTTTGATAATCTCATGAC
CAAAATCCCTTAACGTGAGTTTTCGTTCCACTGAGCGTCAGACCCCGTAGAAAAGATCAAAGGATCTTCT
TGAGATCCTTTTTTTCTGCGCGTAATCTGCTGCTTGCAAACAAAAAAACCACCGCTACCAGCGGTGGTTT
GTTTGCCGGATCAAGAGCTACCAACTCTTTTTCCGAAGGTAACTGGCTTCAGCAGAGCGCAGATACCAAA
TACTGTCCTTCTAGTGTAGCCGTAGTTAGGCCACCACTTCAAGAACTCTGTAGCACCGCCTACATACCTC
GCTCTGCTAATCCTGTTACCAGTGGCTGCTGCCAGTGGCGATAAGTCGTGTCTTACCGGGTTGGACTCAA
GACGATAGTTACCGGATAAGGCGCAGCGGTCGGGCTGAACGGGGGGTTCGTGCACACAGCCCAGCTTGGA
GCGAACGACCTACACCGAACTGAGATACCTACAGCGTGAGCTATGAGAAAGCGCCACGCTTCCCGAAGGG
AGAAAGGCGGACAGGTATCCGGTAAGCGGCAGGGTCGGAACAGGAGAGCGCACGAGGGAGCTTCCAGGGG
GAAACGCCTGGTATCTTTATAGTCCTGTCGGGTTTCGCCACCTCTGACTTGAGCGTCGATTTTTGTGATG
CTCGTCAGGGGGGCGGAGCCTATGGAAAAACGCCAGCAACGCGGCCTTTTTACGGTTCCTGGCCTTTTGC
TGGCCTTTTGCTCACATGTTCTTTCCTGCGTTATCCCCTGATTCTGTGGATAACCGTATTACCGCCTTTG
AGTGAGCTGATACCGCTCGCCGCAGCCGAACGACCGAGCGCAGCGAGTCAGTGAGCGAGGAAGCGGAAGA
GCGCCCAATACGCAAACCGCCTCTCCCCGCGCGTTGGCCGATTCATTAATGCAGCTGAT
