Features (pLannotate 1.2.2; 24 found; start..end, strand, type, name):
     44..62      +  promoter       T7 promoter: promoter for bacteriophage T7 RNA polymerase
     62..86      +  protein_bind   lac operator: The lac repressor binds to the lac operator to inhibit transcription in E. coli. This inhibition can be relieved by adding lactose or isopropyl-β-D-thiogalactopyranoside (IPTG). lac repressor encoded by lacI
     99..121     +  RBS            RBS: efficient ribosome binding site from bacteriophage T7 gene 10 (Olins and Rangwala, 1989)
    141..161     +  CDS            7xHis: 6xHis affinity tag
    171..497     +  CDS            trxA: THIO_ECO57 - Experimental evidence at protein level: Swiss-Prot protein existence level 1. Participates in various redox reactions through the reversible oxidation of its active center dithiol to a disulfide and catalyzes dithiol-disulfide exchange reactions. From Escherichia coli O157:H7.
    525..543     +  CDS            TEV site (fragment): tobacco etch virus (TEV) protease recognition and cleavage site
    640..658     -  promoter       SP6 promoter: promoter for bacteriophage SP6 RNA polymerase
    673..722     +  CDS            SET1 (fragment): solubility-enhancement tag derived from T7 phage gene 10B
    730..777     +  terminator     T7 terminator: transcription terminator for bacteriophage T7 RNA polymerase
    806..872     +  CDS            lacZα (fragment): LacZα fragment of β-galactosidase; lacZ fragment
    876..1097    -  rep_origin     M13 ori (fragment) (sequence partly withheld): M13 bacteriophage origin of replication; arrow indicates direction of (+) strand synthesis
   1098..1118    -  misc_feature   MCS (fragment): pUC18/19 multiple cloning site
   1117..1135    -  promoter       lac UV5 promoter (fragment): E. coli lac promoter with an "up" mutation
   1150..1171    -  protein_bind   CAP binding site: CAP binding activates transcription in the presence of cAMP. E. coli catabolite activator protein
   1184..2266    -  CDS            lacI: lac repressor; lacI; The lac repressor binds to the lac operator to inhibit transcription in E. coli. This inhibition can be relieved by adding lactose or isopropyl-β-D-thiogalactopyranoside (IPTG).
   2267..2344    -  promoter       lacIq promoter: lacI (mutant); In the lacIq allele, a single base change in the promoter boosts expression of the lacI gene about 10-fold.
   2344..2362    -  misc_feature   MCS (fragment): pUC18/19 multiple cloning site
   2363..2593    -  rep_origin     f1 ori (fragment) (sequence partly withheld): f1 bacteriophage origin of replication; arrow indicates direction of (+) strand synthesis
   2594..2693    -  misc_feature   bom (fragment): basis of mobility region from pBR322
   2795..2830    -  CDS            rop (fragment): Rop protein, which maintains plasmids at low copy number; rop
   2925..3029    +  promoter       AmpR promoter: bla
   3030..3890    +  CDS            AmpR: β-lactamase; bla; confers resistance to ampicillin, carbenicillin, and related antibiotics
   4061..4649    +  rep_origin     ori: high-copy-number ColE1/pMB1/pBR322/pUC origin of replication
   4832..41      +  CDS            lacI (fragment) (across the origin): lac repressor; lacI; The lac repressor binds to the lac operator to inhibit transcription in E. coli. This inhibition can be relieved by adding lactose or isopropyl-β-D-thiogalactopyranoside (IPTG).
>Addgene plasmid #112613 | pOP5TT | addgene full sequence | sequence record 220251 | Addgene NGS Result
CCGCCTCTCCCCGCGCGTTGGCCGATTCATTAATGCAGCTGATTAATACGACTCACTATAGGGAATTGTG
AGCGGATAACAATTCCTCTAGAAATAATTTTGTTTAACTTTAAGAAGGAGATATATCCATGAATGGATCT
CATCACCATCACCATCACCATCACACTAGTATGAGCGATAAAATTATTCACCTGACTGACGACAGTTTTG
ACACGGATGTACTCAAAGCGGACGGGGCGATCCTCGTCGATTTCTGGGCAGAGTGGTGCGGTCCGTGCAA
AATGATCGCCCCGATTCTGGATGAAATCGCTGACGAATATCAGGGCAAACTGACCGTTGCAAAACTGAAC
ATCGATCAAAACCCTGGCACTGCGCCGAAATATGGCATCCGTGGTATCCCGACTCTGCTGCTGTTCAAAA
ACGGTGAAGTGGCGGCAACCAAAGTGGGTGCACTGTCTAAAGGTCAGTTGAAAGAGTTCCTCGACGCTAA
CCTGGCGACCGGTAGTGGCACCAGTGGGTCGACAGAAAACCTGTACTTCCAGGGATCCATGGAATTCGCG
GCCGCCCTAGGCTCGAGCGGACTGAATGACATTTTCGAAGCACAGAAGATCGAATGGCATGAAGCCTAAG
CTTGAGTATTCTATAGTGTCACCTAAATCCCAGCTTGATCCGGCTGCTAACAAAGCCCGAAAGGAAGCTG
AGTTGGCTGCTGCCACCGCTGAGCAATAACTAGCATAACCCCTTGGGGCCTCTAAACGGGTCTTGAGGGG
TTTTTTGCTGAAAGGAGGAACTATATCCGGATAACCTGGCGTAATAGCGAAGAGGCCCGCACCGATCGCC
CTTCCCAACAGTTGCGCAGCCTGAATGGCGAATGGAAATTGTAAGCGTTAATATTTTGTTAAAATTCGCG
TTAAATTTTTGTTAAATCAGCTCATTTTTTAACCAATAGGCCGAAATCGGCAAAATCCCTTATAAATCAA
AAGAATAGACCGAGATAGGGT
[37 nt withheld, positions 1002-1038]
AAAGAACGTGGACTCCAACGTCAAAGG
[32 nt withheld, positions 1066-1097]
AGCTTGCATGCCTGCAGGTCGGAAGCATAAAGTGTAAAGCCTGGGGTGCCTAATGAGTGAGCTAACTTAC
ATTAATTGCGTTGCGCTCACTGCCCGCTTTCCAGTCGGGAAACCTGTCGTGCCAGCTGCATTAATGAATC
GGCCAACGCGCGGGGAGAGGCGGTTTGCGTATTGGGCGCCAGGGTGGTTTTTCTTTTCACCAGTGAGACG
GGCAACAGCTGATTGCCCTTCACCGCCTGGCCCTGAGAGAGTTGCAGCAAGCGGTCCACGCTGGTTTGCC
CCAGCAGGCGAAAATCCTGTTTGATGGTGGTTAACGGCGGGATATAACATGAGCTGTCTTCGGTATCGTC
GTATCCCACTACCGAGATATCCGCACCAACGCGCAGCCCGGACTCGGTAATGGCGCGCATTGCGCCCAGC
GCCATCTGATCGTTGGCAACCAGCATCGCAGTGGGAACGATGCCCTCATTCAGCATTTGCATGGTTTGTT
GAAAACCGGACATGGCACTCCAGTCGCCTTCCCGTTCCGCTATCGGCTGAATTTGATTGCGAGTGAGATA
TTTATGCCAGCCAGCCAGACGCAGACGCGCCGAGACAGAACTTAATGGGCCCGCTAACAGCGCGATTTGC
TGGTGACCCAATGCGACCAGATGCTCCACGCCCAGTCGCGTACCGTCTTCATGGGAGAAAATAATACTGT
TGATGGGTGTCTGGTCAGAGACATCAAGAAATAACGCCGGAACATTAGTGCAGGCAGCTTCCACAGCAAT
GGCATCCTGGTCATCCAGCGGATAGTTAATGATCAGCCCACTGACGCGTTGCGCGAGAAGATTGTGCACC
GCCGCTTTACAGGCTTCGACGCCGCTTCGTTCTACCATCGACACCACCACGCTGGCACCCAGTTGATCGG
CGCGAGATTTAATCGCCGCGACAATTTGCGACGGCGCGTGCAGGGCCAGACTGGAGGTGGCAACGCCAAT
CAGCAACGACTGTTTGCCCGCCAGTTGTTGTGCCACGCGGTTGGGAATGTAATTCAGCTCCGCCATCGCC
GCTTCCACTTTTTCCCGCGTTTTCGCAGAAACGTGGCTGGCCTGGTTCACCACGCGGGAAACGGTCTGAT
AAGAGACACCGGCATACTCTGCGACATCGTATAACGTTACTGGTTTCACATTCACCACCCTGAATTGACT
CTCTTCCGGGCGCTATCATGCCATACCGCGAAAGGTTTTGCACCATTCGATGGTGTCGGGTACCGAGCTC
GAATTGTGAACCATCACCCT
[91 nt withheld, positions 2378-2468]
G
[124 nt withheld, positions 2470-2593]
CCTGATGCGGTATTTTCTCCTTACGCATCTGTGCGGTATTTCACACCGCATATGGTGCACTCTCAGTACA
ATCTGCTCTGATGCCGCATAGTTAAGCCAGCCCCGACACCCGCCAACACCCGCTGACGCGCCCTGACGGG
CTTGTCTGCTCCCGGCATCCGCTTACAGACAAGCTGTGACCGTCTCCGGGAGCTGCATGTGTCAGAGGTT
TTCACCGTCATCACCGAAACGCGCGAGACGAAAGGGCCTCGTGATACGCCTATTTTTATAGGTTAATGTC
ATGATAATAATGGTTTCTTAGACGTCAGGTGGCACTTTTCGGGGAAATGTGCGCGGAACCCCTATTTGTT
TATTTTTCTAAATACATTCAAATATGTATCCGCTCATGAGACAATAACCCTGATAAATGCTTCAATAATA
TTGAAAAAGGAAGAGTATGAGTATTCAACATTTCCGTGTCGCCCTTATTCCCTTTTTTGCGGCATTTTGC
CTTCCTGTTTTTGCTCACCCAGAAACGCTGGTGAAAGTAAAAGATGCTGAAGATCAGTTGGGTGCACGAG
TGGGTTACATCGAACTGGATCTCAACAGCGGTAAGATCCTTGAGAGTTTTCGCCCCGAAGAACGTTTTCC
AATGATGAGCACTTTTAAAGTTCTGCTATGTGGCGCGGTATTATCCCGTATTGACGCCGGGCAAGAGCAA
CTCGGTCGCCGCATACACTATTCTCAGAATGACTTGGTTGAGTACTCACCAGTCACAGAAAAGCATCTTA
CGGATGGCATGACAGTAAGAGAATTATGCAGTGCTGCCATAACCATGAGTGATAACACTGCGGCCAACTT
ACTTCTGACAACGATCGGAGGACCGAAGGAGCTAACCGCTTTTTTGCACAACATGGGGGATCATGTAACT
CGCCTTGATCGTTGGGAACCGGAGCTGAATGAAGCCATACCAAACGACGAGCGTGACACCACGATGCCTG
TAGCAATGGCAACAACGTTGCGCAAACTATTAACTGGCGAACTACTTACTCTAGCTTCCCGGCAACAATT
AATAGACTGGATGGAGGCGGATAAAGTTGCAGGACCACTTCTGCGCTCGGCCCTTCCGGCTGGCTGGTTT
ATTGCTGATAAATCTGGAGCCGGTGAGCGTGGGTCTCGCGGTATCATTGCAGCACTGGGGCCAGATGGTA
AGCCCTCCCGTATCGTAGTTATCTACACGACGGGGAGTCAGGCAACTATGGATGAACGAAATAGACAGAT
CGCTGAGATAGGTGCCTCACTGATTAAGCATTGGTAACTGTCAGACCAAGTTTACTCATATATACTTTAG
ATTGATTTAAAACTTCATTTTTAATTTAAAAGGATCTAGGTGAAGATCCTTTTTGATAATCTCATGACCA
AAATCCCTTAACGTGAGTTTTCGTTCCACTGAGCGTCAGACCCCGTAGAAAAGATCAAAGGATCTTCTTG
AGATCCTTTTTTTCTGCGCGTAATCTGCTGCTTGCAAACAAAAAAACCACCGCTACCAGCGGTGGTTTGT
TTGCCGGATCAAGAGCTACCAACTCTTTTTCCGAAGGTAACTGGCTTCAGCAGAGCGCAGATACCAAATA
CTGTTCTTCTAGTGTAGCCGTAGTTAGGCCACCACTTCAAGAACTCTGTAGCACCGCCTACATACCTCGC
TCTGCTAATCCTGTTACCAGTGGCTGCTGCCAGTGGCGATAAGTCGTGTCTTACCGGGTTGGACTCAAGA
CGATAGTTACCGGATAAGGCGCAGCGGTCGGGCTGAACGGGGGGTTCGTGCACACAGCCCAGCTTGGAGC
GAACGACCTACACCGAACTGAGATACCTACAGCGTGAGCTATGAGAAAGCGCCACGCTTCCCGAAGGGAG
AAAGGCGGACAGGTATCCGGTAAGCGGCAGGGTCGGAACAGGAGAGCGCACGAGGGAGCTTCCAGGGGGA
AACGCCTGGTATCTTTATAGTCCTGTCGGGTTTCGCCACCTCTGACTTGAGCGTCGATTTTTGTGATGCT
CGTCAGGGGGGCGGAGCCTATGGAAAAACGCCAGCAACGCGGCCTTTTTACGGTTCCTGGCCTTTTGCTG
GCCTTTTGCTCACATGTTCTTTCCTGCGTTATCCCCTGATTCTGTGGATAACCGTATTACCGCCTTTGAG
TGAGCTGATACCGCTCGCCGCAGCCGAACGACCGAGCGCAGCGAGTCAGTGAGCGAGGAAGCGGAAGAGC
GCCCAATACGCAAA
